Addgene plasmid #130767: pMSCVbsd-PPARD-M416A
Purpose: Vector encoding PPARD cDNA for retroviral transduction
Depositing lab: Till Adhikary. Depositing organization: Philipps-Universitaet Marburg. Publication: PPARbeta/delta recruits NCOR and regulates transcription reinitiation of ANGPTL4. Legrand N, Bretscher CL, Zielke S, Wilke B, Daude M, Fritz B, Diederich WE, Adhikary T. Nucleic Acids Res. 2019 Oct 10;47(18):9573-9591. doi: 10.1093/nar/gkz685. PubMed 31428774.
Backbone
  Vector backbone: pMSCVbsd
  Vector type: Retroviral
  Selectable markers: Blasticidin
Growth in bacteria
  Bacterial resistance: Ampicillin, 100 μg/mL
  Growth temperature: 37°C
  Growth strain: NEB Stable
  Copy number: High Copy
Gene/Insert
  Gene/Insert name: PPARD M416A
  Species: H. sapiens (human)
  Mutation: M416A
  Entrez Gene: PPARD (a.k.a. FAAR, NR1C2, NUC1, NUCI, NUCII, PPARB)
  Cloning method: Restriction Enzyme; 5′ cloning site BglII (destroyed during cloning); 3′ cloning site XhoI (not destroyed)
  Sequencing primers: 5′ pMSCVseqfw (CCCTTGAACCTCCTCGTTCGACC); 3′ pMSCVseqrv (GAGACGTGCTACTTCCATTTGTC)
Terms and licenses: Academic/Nonprofit Terms; Industry Terms: Not Available to Industry
Depositor comments: Generated by PCR mutagenesis. Please visit https://www.biorxiv.org/content/10.1101/525576v2 for BioRxiv preprint.
How to cite: pMSCVbsd-PPARD-M416A was a gift from Till Adhikary (Addgene plasmid # 130767 ; http://n2t.net/addgene:130767 ; RRID:Addgene_130767)
