[The description below was written by a language model from this plasmid's Addgene catalogue record and pLannotate feature annotations shown in this document.]
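Description:
pMSCVbsd-PPARD-M416A is a gammaretroviral expression vector built on the pMSCVbsd backbone, a murine stem cell virus-type plasmid of about 7.1 kb. It is designed to deliver human PPARD (peroxisome proliferator-activated receptor beta/delta, a ligand-activated nuclear receptor transcription factor) into mammalian cells by retroviral transduction. In bacteria it is maintained through a high-copy ColE1/pUC-type origin and selected with ampicillin via the β-lactamase gene. The backbone also contains several nonfunctional remnants of earlier cloning vectors, including fragments of lacI, lacZα, rop, bom, a tetracycline resistance gene and a viral env sequence.

The viral cassette begins with the 5' LTR from murine embryonic stem cell virus. This is followed by the Ψ packaging signal and a truncated gag segment lacking its start codon, which extends the packaging region so that the genomic RNA is encapsidated efficiently when the plasmid is introduced into a packaging cell line that supplies the viral proteins in trans. The PPARD coding sequence sits immediately downstream and has no dedicated internal promoter annotated, so it is presumably transcribed from the 5' LTR. It carries the M416A point substitution, introduced by PCR mutagenesis, and was cloned using BglII (destroyed) and XhoI sites. A mouse PGK promoter then drives blasticidin S deaminase, allowing blasticidin selection of stably transduced cells. The cassette ends in a 3' LTR, which the automated annotation matches only as fragments of a ΔU3 Moloney LTR; this labelling may not reflect a truly self-inactivating design.

The record does not state the functional consequence of M416A. The associated work concerns PPARβ/δ recruitment of NCOR and transcriptional regulation of ANGPTL4, which suggests use for stable expression of a mutant receptor in comparison with wild type.
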