Features (pLannotate 1.2.2; 20 found; start..end, strand, type, name):
      1..517     +  LTR            5' LTR: 5' long terminal repeat from murine embryonic stem cell virus
    581..922     +  misc_feature   MESV Ψ: packaging signal of murine embryonic stem cell virus
    989..1405    +  CDS            gag (truncated): truncated Moloney murine leukemia virus (MMLV) gag gene lacking the start codon
   1418..2740    +  CDS            PPARD: PPARD_HUMAN - Also known as NR1C2, PPARB. Experimental evidence at protein level: Swiss-Prot protein existence level 1. Ligand-activated transcription factor. Receptor that binds peroxisome proliferators such as hypolipidemic drugs and fatty acids. Has a preference for poly-unsaturated fatty acids, such as gamma- linoleic acid and eicosapentanoic acid. Once activated by a ligand, the receptor binds to promoter elements of target genes. Regulates the peroxisomal beta-oxidation pathway of fatty acids. Functions as transcription activator for the acyl-CoA oxidase gene. Decreases expression of NPC
   2766..3265    +  promoter       PGK promoter: mouse phosphoglycerate kinase 1 promoter
   3286..3684    +  CDS            BSD: blasticidin S deaminase; Aspergillus terreus BSD; confers resistance to blasticidin
   3729..3763    +  LTR            3' LTR (ΔU3) (fragment): self-inactivating 3' long terminal repeat (LTR) from Moloney murine leukemia virus
   3760..4054    +  LTR            3' LTR (ΔU3) (fragment): self-inactivating 3' long terminal repeat (LTR) from Moloney murine leukemia virus
   4216..4232    -  protein_bind   lac operator: The lac repressor binds to the lac operator to inhibit transcription in E. coli. This inhibition can be relieved by adding lactose or isopropyl-β-D-thiogalactopyranoside (IPTG). lac repressor encoded by lacI
   4240..4270    -  promoter       lac promoter: promoter for the E. coli lac operon
   4285..4306    -  protein_bind   CAP binding site: CAP binding activates transcription in the presence of cAMP. E. coli catabolite activator protein
   4319..4411    -  CDS            lacI (fragment): lac repressor; lacI; The lac repressor binds to the lac operator to inhibit transcription in E. coli. This inhibition can be relieved by adding lactose or isopropyl-β-D-thiogalactopyranoside (IPTG).
   4594..5182    -  rep_origin     ori: high-copy-number ColE1/pMB1/pBR322/pUC origin of replication
   5353..6213    -  CDS            AmpR: β-lactamase; bla; confers resistance to ampicillin, carbenicillin, and related antibiotics
   6214..6318    -  promoter       AmpR promoter: bla
   6413..6448    +  CDS            rop (fragment): Rop protein, which maintains plasmids at low copy number; rop
   6550..6649    +  misc_feature   bom (fragment): basis of mobility region from pBR322
   6655..6804    -  CDS            lacZα (fragment): LacZα fragment of β-galactosidase; lacZ fragment
   6804..7005    -  CDS            TcR (fragment): tetracycline efflux protein; tet; confers resistance to tetracycline
   7006..7104    +  CDS            env (fragment): murine leukemia virus gPr80 envelope polyprotein precursor; env; proteolytically cleaved into gp70SU and p15TM subunits
>Addgene plasmid #130767 | pMSCVbsd-PPARD-M416A | addgene full sequence | sequence record 255734 | Addgene NGS Result
AATGAAAGACCCCACCTGTAGGTTTGGCAAGCTAGCTTAAGTAACGCCATTTTGCAAGGCATGGAAAATA
CATAACTGAGAATAGAGAAGTTCAGATCAAGGTTAGGAACAGAGAGACAGCAGAATATGGGCCAAACAGG
ATATCTGTGGTAAGCAGTTCCTGCCCCGGCTCAGGGCCAAGAACAGATGGTCCCCAGATGCGGTCCCGCC
CTCAGCAGTTTCTAGAGAACCATCAGATGTTTCCAGGGTGCCCCAAGGACCTGAAATGACCCTGTGCCTT
ATTTGAACTAACCAATCAGTTCGCTTCTCGCTTCTGTTCGCGCGCTTCTGCTCCCCGAGCTCAATAAAAG
AGCCCACAACCCCTCACTCGGCGCGCCAGTCCTCCGATAGACTGCGTCGCCCGGGTACCCGTATTCCCAA
TAAAGCCTCTTGCTGTTTGCATCCGAATCGTGGACTCGCTGATCCTTGGGAGGGTCTCCTCAGATTGATT
GACTGCCCACCTCGGGGGTCTTTCATTTGGAGGTTCCACCGAGATTTGGAGACCCCTGCCCAGGGACCAC
CGACCCCCCCGCCGGGAGGTAAGCTGGCCAGCGGTCGTTTCGTGTCTGTCTCTGTCTTTGTGCGTGTTTG
TGCCGGCATCTAATGTTTGCGCCTGCGTCTGTACTAGTTAGCTAACTAGCTCTGTATCTGGCGGACCCGT
GGTGGAACTGACGAGTTCTGAACACCCGGCCGCAACCCTGGGAGACGTCCCAGGGACTTTGGGGGCCGTT
TTTGTGGCCCGACCTGAGGAAGGGAGTCGATGTGGAATCCGACCCCGTCAGGATATGTGGTTCTGGTAGG
AGACGAGAACCTAAAACAGTTCCCGCCTCCGTCTGAATTTTTGCTTTCGGTTTGGAACCGAAGCCGCGCG
TCTTGTCTGCTGCAGCGCTGCAGCATCGTTCTGTGTTGTCTCTGTCTGACTGTGTTTCTGTATTTGTCTG
AAAATTAGGGCCAGACTGTTACCACTCCCTTAAGTTTGACCTTAGGTCACTGGAAAGATGTCGAGCGGAT
CGCTCACAACCAGTCGGTAGATGTCAAGAAGAGACGTTGGGTTACCTTCTGCTCTGCAGAATGGCCAACC
TTTAACGTCGGATGGCCGCGAGACGGCACCTTTAACCGAGACCTCATCACCCAGGTTAAGATCAAGGTCT
TTTCACCTGGCCCGCATGGACACCCAGACCAGGTCCCCTACATCGTGACCTGGGAAGCCTTGGCTTTTGA
CCCCCCTCCCTGGGTCAAGCCCTTTGTACACCCTAAGCCTCCGCCTCCTCTTCCTCCATCCGCCCCGTCT
CTCCCCCTTGAACCTCCTCGTTCGACCCCGCCTCGATCCTCCCTTTATCCAGCCCTCACTCCTTCTCTAG
GCGCCGGAATTAGATCCATGGAGCAGCCACAGGAGGAAGCCCCTGAGGTCCGGGAAGAGGAGGAGAAAGA
GGAAGTGGCAGAGGCAGAAGGAGCCCCAGAGCTCAATGGGGGACCACAGCATGCACTTCCTTCCAGCAGC
TACACAGACCTCTCCCGGAGCTCCTCGCCACCCTCACTGCTGGACCAACTGCAGATGGGCTGTGACGGGG
CCTCATGCGGCAGCCTCAACATGGAGTGCCGGGTGTGCGGGGACAAGGCATCGGGCTTCCACTACGGTGT
TCATGCATGTGAGGGGTGCAAGGGCTTCTTCCGTCGTACGATCCGCATGAAGCTGGAGTACGAGAAGTGT
GAGCGCAGCTGCAAGATTCAGAAGAAGAACCGCAACAAGTGCCAGTACTGCCGCTTCCAGAAGTGCCTGG
CACTGGGCATGTCACACAACGCTATCCGTTTTGGTCGGATGCCGGAGGCTGAGAAGAGGAAGCTGGTGGC
AGGGCTGACTGCAAACGAGGGGAGCCAGTACAACCCACAGGTGGCCGACCTGAAGGCCTTCTCCAAGCAC
ATCTACAATGCCTACCTGAAAAACTTCAACATGACCAAAAAGAAGGCCCGCAGCATCCTCACCGGCAAAG
CCAGCCACACGGCGCCCTTTGTGATCCACGACATCGAGACATTGTGGCAGGCAGAGAAGGGGCTGGTGTG
GAAGCAGTTGGTGAATGGCCTGCCTCCCTACAAGGAGATCAGCGTGCACGTCTTCTACCGCTGCCAGTGC
ACCACAGTGGAGACCGTGCGGGAGCTCACTGAGTTCGCCAAGAGCATCCCCAGCTTCAGCAGCCTCTTCC
TCAACGACCAGGTTACCCTTCTCAAGTATGGCGTGCACGAGGCCATCTTCGCCATGCTGGCCTCTATCGT
CAACAAGGACGGGCTGCTGGTAGCCAACGGCAGTGGCTTTGTCACCCGTGAGTTCCTGCGCAGCCTCCGC
AAACCCTTCAGTGATATCATTGAGCCTAAGTTTGAATTTGCTGTCAAGTTCAACGCCCTGGAACTTGATG
ACAGTGACCTGGCCCTATTCATTGCGGCCATCATTCTGTGTGGAGACCGGCCAGGCCTCATGAACGTTCC
ACGGGTGGAGGCTATCCAGGACACCATCCTGCGTGCCCTCGAATTCCACCTGCAGGCCAACCACCCTGAT
GCCCAGTACCTCTTCCCCAAGCTGCTGCAGAAGATGGCTGACCTGCGGCAACTGGTCACCGAGCACGCCC
AGGCGATGCAGCGGATCAAGAAGACCGAAACCGAGACCTCGCTGCACCCTCTGCTCCAGGAGATCTACAA
GGACATGTACTAACTCGAGGTTAACGAATTCTACCGGGTAGGGGAGGCGCTTTTCCCAAGGCAGTCTGGA
GCATGCGCTTTAGCAGCCCCGCTGGGCACTTGGCGCTACACAAGTGGCCTCTGGCCTCGCACACATTCCA
CATCCACCGGTAGGCGCCAACCGGCTCCGTTCTTTGGTGGCCCCTTCGCGCCACCTTCTACTCCTCCCCT
AGTCAGGAAGTTCCCCCCCGCCCCGCAGCTCGCGTCGTGCAGGACGTGACAAATGGAAGTAGCACGTCTC
ACTAGTCTCGTGCAGATGGACAGCACCGCTGAGCAATGGAAGCGGGTAGGCCTTTGGGGCAGCGGCCAAT
AGCAGCTTTGCTCCTTCGCTTTCTGGGCTCAGAGGCTGGGAAGGGGTGGGTCCGGGGGCGGGCTCAGGGG
CGGGCTCAGGGGCGGGGCGGGCGCCCGAAGGTCCTCCGGAGGCCCGGCATTCTGCACGCTTCAAAAGCGC
ACGTCTGCCGCGCTGTTCTCCTCTTCCTCATCTCCGGGCCTTTCGACCTGCAGCCCAAGCTTACCATGGC
CAAGCCTTTGTCTCAAGAAGAATCCACCCTCATTGAAAGAGCAACGGCTACAATCAACAGCATCCCCATC
TCTGAAGACTACAGCGTCGCCAGCGCAGCTCTCTCTAGCGACGGCCGCATCTTCACTGGTGTCAATGTAT
ATCATTTTACTGGGGGACCTTGTGCAGAACTCGTGGTGCTGGGCACTGCTGCTGCTGCGGCAGCTGGCAA
CCTGACTTGTATCGTCGCGATCGGAAATGAGAACAGGGGCATCTTGAGCCCCTGCGGACGGTGCCGACAG
GTGCTTCTCGATCTGCATCCTGGGATCAAAGCCATAGTGAAGGACAGTGATGGACAGCCGACGGCAGTTG
GGATTCGTGAATTGCTGCCCTCTGGTTATGTGTGGGAGGGCTAATCGATAAAATAAAAGATTTTATTTAG
TCTCCAGAAAAAGGGGGGAATGAAAGACCCCACCTGTAGGTTTGGCAAGCTAGAGAACCATCAGATGTTT
CCAGGGTGCCCCAAGGACCTGAAATGACCCTGTGCCTTATTTGAACTAACCAATCAGTTCGCTTCTCGCT
TCTGTTCGCGCGCTTCTGCTCCCCGAGCTCAATAAAAGAGCCCACAACCCCTCACTCGGCGCGCCAGTCC
TCCGATAGACTGCGTCGCCCGGGTACCCGTGTATCCAATAAACCCTCTTGCAGTTGCATCCGACTTGTGG
TCTCGCTGTTCCTTGGGAGGGTCTCCTCTGAGTGATTGACTACCCGTCAGCGGGGGTCTTTCATGGGTAA
CAGTTTCTTGAAGTTGGAGAACAACATTCTGAGGGTAGGAGTCGAATATTAAGTAATCCTGACTCAATTA
GCCACTGTTTTGAATCCACATACTCCAATACTCCTGAAATAGTTCATTATGGACAGCGCAGAAAGAGCTG
GGGAGAATTGTGAAATTGTTATCCGCTCACAATTCCACACAACATACGAGCCGGAAGCATAAAGTGTAAA
GCCTGGGGTGCCTAATGAGTGAGCTAACTCACATTAATTGCGTTGCGCTCACTGCCCGCTTTCCAGTCGG
GAAACCTGTCGTGCCAGCTGCATTAATGAATCGGCCAACGCGCGGGGAGAGGCGGTTTGCGTATTGGGCG
CTCTTCCGCTTCCTCGCTCACTGACTCGCTGCGCTCGGTCGTTCGGCTGCGGCGAGCGGTATCAGCTCAC
TCAAAGGCGGTAATACGGTTATCCACAGAATCAGGGGATAACGCAGGAAAGAACATGTGAGCAAAAGGCC
AGCAAAAGGCCAGGAACCGTAAAAAGGCCGCGTTGCTGGCGTTTTTCCATAGGCTCCGCCCCCCTGACGA
GCATCACAAAAATCGACGCTCAAGTCAGAGGTGGCGAAACCCGACAGGACTATAAAGATACCAGGCGTTT
CCCCCTGGAAGCTCCCTCGTGCGCTCTCCTGTTCCGACCCTGCCGCTTACCGGATACCTGTCCGCCTTTC
TCCCTTCGGGAAGCGTGGCGCTTTCTCATAGCTCACGCTGTAGGTATCTCAGTTCGGTGTAGGTCGTTCG
CTCCAAGCTGGGCTGTGTGCACGAACCCCCCGTTCAGCCCGACCGCTGCGCCTTATCCGGTAACTATCGT
CTTGAGTCCAACCCGGTAAGACACGACTTATCGCCACTGGCAGCAGCCACTGGTAACAGGATTAGCAGAG
CGAGGTATGTAGGCGGTGCTACAGAGTTCTTGAAGTGGTGGCCTAACTACGGCTACACTAGAAGAACAGT
ATTTGGTATCTGCGCTCTGCTGAAGCCAGTTACCTTCGGAAAAAGAGTTGGTAGCTCTTGATCCGGCAAA
CAAACCACCGCTGGTAGCGGTGGTTTTTTTGTTTGCAAGCAGCAGATTACGCGCAGAAAAAAAGGATCTC
AAGAAGATCCTTTGATCTTTTCTACGGGGTCTGACGCTCAGTGGAACGAAAACTCACGTTAAGGGATTTT
GGTCATGAGATTATCAAAAAGGATCTTCACCTAGATCCTTTTAAATTAAAAATGAAGTTTTAAATCAATC
TAAAGTATATATGAGTAAACTTGGTCTGACAGTTACCAATGCTTAATCAGTGAGGCACCTATCTCAGCGA
TCTGTCTATTTCGTTCATCCATAGTTGCCTGACTCCCCGTCGTGTAGATAACTACGATACGGGAGGGCTT
ACCATCTGGCCCCAGTGCTGCAATGATACCGCGAGACCCACGCTCACCGGCTCCAGATTTATCAGCAATA
AACCAGCCAGCCGGAAGGGCCGAGCGCAGAAGTGGTCCTGCAACTTTATCCGCCTCCATCCAGTCTATTA
ATTGTTGCCGGGAAGCTAGAGTAAGTAGTTCGCCAGTTAATAGTTTGCGCAACGTTGTTGCCATTGCTAC
AGGCATCGTGGTGTCACGCTCGTCGTTTGGTATGGCTTCATTCAGCTCCGGTTCCCAACGATCAAGGCGA
GTTACATGATCCCCCATGTTGTGCAAAAAAGCGGTTAGCTCCTTCGGTCCTCCGATCGTTGTCAGAAGTA
AGTTGGCCGCAGTGTTATCACTCATGGTTATGGCAGCACTGCATAATTCTCTTACTGTCATGCCATCCGT
AAGATGCTTTTCTGTGACTGGTGAGTACTCAACCAAGTCATTCTGAGAATAGTGTATGCGGCGACCGAGT
TGCTCTTGCCCGGCGTCAATACGGGATAATACCGCGCCACATAGCAGAACTTTAAAAGTGCTCATCATTG
GAAAACGTTCTTCGGGGCGAAAACTCTCAAGGATCTTACCGCTGTTGAGATCCAGTTCGATGTAACCCAC
TCGTGCACCCAACTGATCTTCAGCATCTTTTACTTTCACCAGCGTTTCTGGGTGAGCAAAAACAGGAAGG
CAAAATGCCGCAAAAAAGGGAATAAGGGCGACACGGAAATGTTGAATACTCATACTCTTCCTTTTTCAAT
ATTATTGAAGCATTTATCAGGGTTATTGTCTCATGAGCGGATACATATTTGAATGTATTTAGAAAAATAA
ACAAATAGGGGTTCCGCGCACATTTCCCCGAAAAGTGCCACCTGACGTCTAAGAAACCATTATTATCATG
ACATTAACCTATAAAAATAGGCGTATCACGAGGCCCTTTCGTCTCGCGCGTTTCGGTGATGACGGTGAAA
ACCTCTGACACATGCAGCTCCCGGAGACGGTCACAGCTTGTCTGTAAGCGGATGCCGGGAGCAGACAAGC
CCGTCAGGGCGCGTCAGCGGGTGTTGGCGGGTGTCGGGGCTGGCTTAACTATGCGGCATCAGAGCAGATT
GTACTGAGAGTGCACCATATGCGGTGTGAAATACCGCACAGATGCGTAAGGAGAAAATACCGCATCAGGC
GCCATTCGCCATTCAGGCTGCGCAACTGTTGGGAAGGGCGATCGGTGCGGGCCTCTTCGCTATTACGCCA
GCTGGCGAAAGGGGGATGTGCTGCAAGGCGATTAAGTTGGGTAACGCCAGGGTTTTCCCAGTCACGACGT
TGTAAAACGACGGCGCAAGGAATGGTGCATGCAAGGAGATGGCGCCCAACAGTCCCCCGGCCACGGGGCC
TGCCACCATACCCACGCCGAAACAAGCGCTCATGAGCCCGAAGTGGCGAGCCCGATCTTCCCCATCGGTG
ATGTCGGCGATATAGGCGCCAGCAACCGCACCTGTGGCGCCGGTGATGCCGGCCACGATGCGTCCGGCGT
AGAGGCGATTAGTCCAATTTGTTAAAGACAGGATATCAGTGGTCCAGGCTCTAGTTTTGACTCAACAATA
TCACCAGCTGAAGCCTATAGAGTACGAGCCATAGATAAAATAAAAGATTTTATTTAGTCTCCAGAAAAAG
GGGGG
