>Addgene plasmid #130767 | pMSCVbsd-PPARD-M416A | depositor partial sequence | sequence record 250278 | PPARD M416A
ATGGAGCAGCCACAGGAGGAAGCCCCTGAGGTCCGGGAAGAGGAGGAGAAAGAGGAAGTGGCAGAGGCAG
AAGGAGCCCCAGAGCTCAATGGGGGACCACAGCATGCACTTCCTTCCAGCAGCTACACAGACCTCTCCCG
GAGCTCCTCGCCACCCTCACTGCTGGACCAACTGCAGATGGGCTGTGACGGGGCCTCATGCGGCAGCCTC
AACATGGAGTGCCGGGTGTGCGGGGACAAGGCATCGGGCTTCCACTACGGTGTTCATGCATGTGAGGGGT
GCAAGGGCTTCTTCCGTCGTACGATCCGCATGAAGCTGGAGTACGAGAAGTGTGAGCGCAGCTGCAAGAT
TCAGAAGAAGAACCGCAACAAGTGCCAGTACTGCCGCTTCCAGAAGTGCCTGGCACTGGGCATGTCACAC
AACGCTATCCGTTTTGGTCGGATGCCGGAGGCTGAGAAGAGGAAGCTGGTGGCAGGGCTGACTGCAAACG
AGGGGAGCCAGTACAACCCACAGGTGGCCGACCTGAAGGCCTTCTCCAAGCACATCTACAATGCCTACCT
GAAAAACTTCAACATGACCAAAAAGAAGGCCCGCAGCATCCTCACCGGCAAAGCCAGCCACACGGCGCCC
TTTGTGATCCACGACATCGAGACATTGTGGCAGGCAGAGAAGGGGCTGGTGTGGAAGCAGTTGGTGAATG
GCCTGCCTCCCTACAAGGAGATCAGCGTGCACGTCTTCTACCGCTGCCAGTGCACCACAGTGGAGACCGT
GCGGGAGCTCACTGAGTTCGCCAAGAGCATCCCCAGCTTCAGCAGCCTCTTCCTCAACGACCAGGTTACC
CTTCTCAAGTATGGCGTGCACGAGGCCATCTTCGCCATGCTGGCCTCTATCGTCAACAAGGACGGGCTGC
TGGTAGCCAACGGCAGTGGCTTTGTCACCCGTGAGTTCCTGCGCAGCCTCCGCAAACCCTTCAGTGATAT
CATTGAGCCTAAGTTTGAATTTGCTGTCAAGTTCAACGCCCTGGAACTTGATGACAGTGACCTGGCCCTA
TTCATTGCGGCCATCATTCTGTGTGGAGACCGGCCAGGCCTCATGAACGTTCCACGGGTGGAGGCTATCC
AGGACACCATCCTGCGTGCCCTCGAATTCCACCTGCAGGCCAACCACCCTGATGCCCAGTACCTCTTCCC
CAAGCTGCTGCAGAAGATGGCTGACCTGCGGCAACTGGTCACCGAGCACGCCCAGGCGATGCAGCGGATC
AAGAAGACCGAAACCGAGACCTCGCTGCACCCTCTGCTCCAGGAGATCTACAAGGACATGTACTAA
